Addgene plasmid #247077: pCS-APTA
Purpose: pCS27 containing aroL, ppsA, tktA, aroG(fbr) from E. coli
Depositing lab: Yajun Yan. Depositing organization: University of Georgia. Publication: High-level De novo biosynthesis of arbutin in engineered Escherichia coli. Shen X, Wang J, Wang J, Chen Z, Yuan Q, Yan Y. Metab Eng. 2017 Jul;42:52-58. doi: 10.1016/j.ymben.2017.06.001. Epub 2017 Jun 2. PubMed 28583673.
Backbone
  Vector backbone: PCS-27
  Backbone size w/o insert (bp): 2254
  Total vector size (bp): 8190
  Vector type: Bacterial Expression
Growth in bacteria
  Bacterial resistance: Kanamycin, 50 μg/mL
  Growth temperature: 37°C
  Growth strain: DH5alpha
  Copy number: Unknown
Gene/Insert 1
  Gene/Insert name: aroL
  Species: E.coli
  Insert size (bp): 522
  Promoter: PLlacO1
  Cloning method: Restriction Enzyme; 5′ cloning site Kpn1 (unknown if destroyed); 3′ cloning site Nde1 (unknown if destroyed)
  Sequencing primers: 5′ gggaaaggtaccatgacacaacctctttttctgatcgggc; 3′ gggaaacatatgtcaacaattgatcgtctgtgccagggc
Gene/Insert 2
  Gene/Insert name: ppsA
  Species: E.coli
  Insert size (bp): 2376
  Promoter: PLlacO1
  Cloning method: Restriction Enzyme; 5′ cloning site Nde1 (unknown if destroyed); 3′ cloning site Sal1 (unknown if destroyed)
  Sequencing primers: 5′ gggaaacatatgaggagatataccatgtccaacaatggctcgtcac; 3′ gggaaagtcgacttatttcttcagttcagccaggcttaac
Gene/Insert 3
  Gene/Insert name: tktA
  Species: E.coli
  Insert size (bp): 1989
  Promoter: PLlacO1
  Cloning method: Restriction Enzyme; 5′ cloning site Xho1 (unknown if destroyed); 3′ cloning site Sph1 (unknown if destroyed)
  Sequencing primers: 5′ gggaaactcgagaggagatataccatgtcctcacgtaaagagcttgcc; 3′ gggaaagcatgcttacagcagttcttttgctttcgcaac
Gene/Insert 4
  Gene/Insert name: aroG(fbr)
  Species: E.coli
  Insert size (bp): 1048
  Mutation: feedback-inhibition-resistant
  Promoter: PLlacO1
  Cloning method: Restriction Enzyme; 5′ cloning site Sph1 (unknown if destroyed); 3′ cloning site Hind3 (unknown if destroyed)
  Sequencing primers: 5′ gggaaagcatgcaggagatataccatgaattatcagaacgacgatttacgc; 3′ gggaaaaagcttttacccgcgacgcgcttttac
Terms and licenses: Academic/Nonprofit Terms; Industry Terms: Not Available to Industry
How to cite: pCS-APTA was a gift from Yajun Yan (Addgene plasmid # 247077 ; http://n2t.net/addgene:247077 ; RRID:Addgene_247077)
