[The description below was written by a language model from this plasmid's Addgene catalogue record and pLannotate feature annotations shown in this document.]
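Description:
pCS-APTA is a bacterial expression plasmid of about 8.2 kb built on the small pCS27 backbone for metabolic engineering in Escherichia coli. It replicates from the medium-copy p15A origin, which is compatible with ColE1-type plasmids and so allows co-maintenance with other pathway plasmids. Selection is by kanamycin through the neo (nptII) gene, which is followed by a lambda t0 terminator. A short Tn5 transposase fragment next to the marker and a small RSF-origin-like fragment appear to be annotation remnants of the backbone rather than functional parts.

The payload is four E. coli genes arranged in the same orientation as a synthetic operon: aroL (shikimate kinase), ppsA (phosphoenolpyruvate synthase), tktA (transketolase) and aroG(fbr), a feedback-inhibition-resistant variant of DAHP synthase. The record does not specify the mutation that confers this resistance. The catalogue lists PLlacO1 as the promoter for every insert. The feature table shows a single promoter region upstream of aroL, annotated as a lac operator adjoining a lambda PL-derived promoter fragment, which is consistent with this IPTG-responsive hybrid promoter. An rrnB T1 terminator lies downstream of aroG, so the four genes appear to be transcribed together, with only short gaps separating the coding regions.

Together these enzymes increase the supply of phosphoenolpyruvate and erythrose-4-phosphate, commit them to the shikimate pathway without feedback control, and pull flux through shikimate phosphorylation. The plasmid therefore acts as a precursor-boosting module for producing shikimate-derived aromatic compounds. The associated work concerns de novo biosynthesis of arbutin in engineered E. coli.
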