Features (pLannotate 1.2.2; 13 found; start..end, strand, type, name):
    417..2792    +  CDS            ppsA: PPSA_ECOLI - Also known as pps. Experimental evidence at protein level: Swiss-Prot protein existence level 1. Catalyzes the phosphorylation of pyruvate to phosphoenolpyruvate. From Escherichia coli (strain K12).
   2814..4802    +  CDS            tktA: TKT1_ECOLI - Also known as tkt. Experimental evidence at protein level: Swiss-Prot protein existence level 1. Catalyzes the transfer of a two-carbon ketol group from a ketose donor to an aldose acceptor, via a covalent intermediate with the cofactor thiamine pyrophosphate. Thus, catalyzes the reversible transfer of a two-carbon ketol group from sedoheptulose-7-phosphate to glyceraldehyde-3-phosphate, producing xylulose-5-phosphate and ribose- 5-phosphate. From Escherichia coli (strain K12).
   4824..5873    +  CDS            aroG: AROG_ECOLI - Experimental evidence at protein level: Swiss-Prot protein existence level 1. Stereospecific condensation of phosphoenolpyruvate (PEP) and D-erythrose-4-phosphate (E4P) giving rise to 3-deoxy-D-arabino- heptulosonate-7-phosphate (DAHP). From Escherichia coli (strain K12).
   5877..5912    -  misc_feature   MCS (fragment): pBluescript multiple cloning site
   5936..6022    +  terminator     rrnB T1 terminator: Escherichia coli rrnB; transcription terminator T1 from the E. coli rrnB gene
   6048..6103    -  rep_origin     RSF ori (fragment): Plasmids containing the RSF 1030 origin of replication can be propagated in E. coli cells that contain additional plasmids with compatible origins.
   6191..6736    -  rep_origin     p15A ori: Plasmids containing the medium-copy-number p15A origin of replication can be propagated in E. coli cells that contain a second plasmid with the ColE1 origin.
   6850..6944    -  terminator     lambda t0 terminator: transcription terminator from phage lambda
   6978..7769    -  CDS            neo: KKA2_KLEPN - Also known as kan, nptII. Experimental evidence at protein level: Swiss-Prot protein existence level 1. Resistance to kanamycin, neomycin, paromomycin, ribostamycin, butirosin and gentamicin B. From Klebsiella pneumoniae.
   7801..7920    -  CDS            tnpA (fragment): TN5P_ECOLX - Also known as tnp. Experimental evidence at protein level: Swiss-Prot protein existence level 1. Mediates transposition of transposon Tn5 by a 'cut and paste' mechanism. First, the monomeric transposase binds the 19 bp inverted DNA repeats flanking the transposon. Then, dimerization of the DNA- bound transposase creates a synaptic DNA complex. After nicking of the first DNA strand, excision of the transposon proceeds through a series of intermediates. The transposase then mediates the insertion of the transposon at a new site by strand transfer. The activity of the wild- type tran
   7989..8005    +  protein_bind   lac operator: The lac repressor binds to the lac operator to inhibit transcription in E. coli. This inhibition can be relieved by adding lactose or isopropyl-β-D-thiogalactopyranoside (IPTG). lac repressor encoded by lacI
   8005..8037    +  promoter       PLtetO-1 promoter (fragment): modified phage lambda PL promoter with tet operator sites (Lutz and Bujard, 1997)
   8065..395     +  CDS            aroL (across the origin): AROL_ECOLI - Experimental evidence at protein level: Swiss-Prot protein existence level 1. Catalyzes the specific phosphorylation of the 3-hydroxyl group of shikimic acid using ATP as a cosubstrate. From Escherichia coli (strain K12).
>Addgene plasmid #247077 | pCS-APTA | addgene full sequence | sequence record 489556 | Addgene NGS Result
TGACGGTCGCGGAGATCGTCGAAAGGGAAGAGTGGGCGGGATTTCGCGCCAGAGAAACGGCGGCGCTGGA
AGCGGTAACTGCGCCATCCACCGTTATCGCTACAGGCGGCGGCATTATTCTGACGGAATTTAATCGTCAC
TTCATGCAAAATAACGGGATCGTGGTTTATTTGTGTGCGCCAGTATCAGTCCTGGTTAACCGACTGCAAG
CTGCACCGGAAGAAGATTTACGGCCAACCTTAACGGGAAAACCGCTGAGCGAAGAAGTTCAGGAAGTGCT
GGAAGAACGCGATGCGCTATATCGCGAAGTTGCGCATATTATCATCGACGCAACAAACGAACCCAGCCAG
GTGATTTCTGAAATTCGCAGCGCCCTGGCACAGACGATCAATTGTTGACATATGAGGAGATATACCATGT
CCAACAATGGCTCGTCACCGCTGGTGCTTTGGTATAACCAACTCGGCATGAATGATGTAGACAGGGTTGG
GGGCAAAAATGCCTCCCTGGGTGAAATGATTACTAATCTTTCCGGAATGGGTGTTTCCGTTCCGAATGGT
TTCGCCACAACCGCCGACGCGTTTAACCAGTTTCTGGACCAAAGCGGCGTAAACCAGCGCATTTATGAAC
TGCTGGATAAAACGGATATTGACGATGTTACTCAGCTTGCGAAAGCGGGCGCGCAAATCCGCCAGTGGAT
TATCGACACTCCCTTCCAGCCTGAGCTGGAAAACGCCATCCGCGAAGCCTATGCACAGCTTTCCGCCGAT
GACGAAAACGCCTCTTTTGCGGTGCGCTCCTCCGCCACCGCAGAAGATATGCCGGACGCTTCTTTTGCCG
GTCAGCAGGAAACCTTCCTCAACGTTCAGGGTTTTGACGCCGTTCTCGTGGCAGTGAAACATGTATTTGC
TTCTCTGTTTAACGATCGCGCCATCTCTTATCGTGTGCACCAGGGTTACGATCACCGTGGTGTGGCGCTC
TCCGCCGGTGTTCAACGGATGGTGCGCTCTGACCTCGCATCATCTGGCGTGATGTTCTCCATTGATACCG
AATCCGGCTTTGACCAGGTGGTGTTTATCACTTCCGCATGGGGCCTTGGTGAGATGGTCGTGCAGGGTGC
GGTTAACCCGGATGAGTTTTACGTGCATAAACCGACACTGGCGGCGAATCGCCCGGCTATCGTGCGCCGC
ACCATGGGGTCGAAAAAAATCCGCATGGTTTACGCGCCGACCCAGGAGCACGGCAAGCAGGTTAAAATCG
AAGACGTACCGCAGGAACAGCGTGACATCTTCTCGCTGACCAACGAAGAAGTGCAGGAACTGGCAAAACA
GGCCGTACAAATTGAGAAACACTACGGTCGCCCGATGGATATTGAGTGGGCGAAAGATGGCCACACCGGT
AAACTGTTCATTGTGCAGGCGCGTCCGGAAACCGTGCGCTCACGCGGTCAGGTCATGGAGCGTTATACGC
TGCATTCACAGGGTAAGATTATCGCCGAAGGCCGTGCTATCGGTCATCGCATCGGTGCGGGTCCGGTGAA
AGTCATCCATGACATCAGCGAAATGAACCGCATCGAACCTGGCGACGTGCTGGTTACTGACATGACCGAC
CCGGACTGGGAACCGATCATGAAGAAAGCATCTGCCATCGTCACCAACCGTGGCGGTCGTACCTGTCACG
CGGCGATCATCGCTCGTGAACTGGGCATTCCGGCGGTAGTGGGCTGTGGAGATGCAACAGAACGGATGAA
AGACGGTGAGAACGTCACTGTTTCTTGTGCCGAAGGTGATACCGGTTACGTCTATGCGGAGTTGCTGGAA
TTTAGCGTGAAAAGCTCCAGCGTAGAAACGATGCCGGATCTGCCGTTGAAAGTGATGATGAACGTCGGTA
ACCCGGACCGTGCTTTCGACTTCGCCTGCCTACCGAACGAAGGCGTGGGCCTTGCGCGTCTGGAATTTAT
CATCAACCGTATGATTGGCGTCCACCCACGCGCACTGCTTGAGTTTGACGATCAGGAACCGCAGTTGCAA
AACGAAATCCGCGAGATGATGAAAGGTTTTGATTCTCCGCGTGAATTTTACGTTGGTCGTCTGACTGAAG
GGATCGCGACGCTGGGTGCCGCGTTTTATCCGAAGCGCGTCATTGTCCGTCTCTCTGATTTTAAATCGAA
CGAATATGCCAACCTGGTCGGTGGTGAGCGTTACGAGCCAGATGAAGAGAACCCGATGCTCGGCTTCCGT
GGCGCGGGCCGCTATGTTTCCGACAGCTTCCGCGACTGTTTCGCGCTGGAGTGTGAAGCAGTGAAACGTG
TGCGCAACGACATGGGACTGACCAACGTTGAGATCATGATCCCGTTCGTGCGTACCGTAGATCAGGCGAA
AGCGGTGGTTGAAGAACTGGCGCGTCAGGGGCTGAAACGTGGCGAGAACGGGCTGAAAATCATCATGATG
TGTGAAATCCCGTCCAACGCCTTGCTGGCCGAGCAGTTCCTCGAATATTTCGACGGCTTCTCAATTGGCT
CAAACGATATGACGCAGCTGGCGCTCGGTCTGGACCGTGACTCCGGCGTGGTGTCTGAATTGTTCGATGA
GCGCAACGATGCGGTGAAAGCACTGCTGTCGATGGCTATCCGTGCCGCGAAGAAACAGGGCAAATATGTC
GGGATTTGCGGTCAGGGTCCGTCCGACCACGAAGACTTTGCCGCATGGTTGATGGAAGAGGGGATCGATA
GCCTGTCTCTGAACCCGGACACCGTGGTGCAAACCTGGTTAAGCCTGGCTGAACTGAAGAAATAAGTCGA
GAGGAGATATACCATGTCCTCACGTAAAGAGCTTGCCAATGCTATTCGTGCGCTGAGCATGGACGCAGTA
CAGAAAGCCAAATCCGGTCACCCGGGTGCCCCTATGGGTATGGCTGACATTGCCGAAGTCCTGTGGCGTG
ATTTCCTGAAACACAACCCGCAGAATCCGTCCTGGGCTGACCGTGACCGCTTCGTGCTGTCCAACGGCCA
CGGCTCCATGCTGATCTACAGCCTGCTGCACCTCACCGGTTACGATCTGCCGATGGAAGAACTGAAAAAC
TTCCGTCAGCTGCACTCTAAAACTCCGGGTCACCCGGAAGTGGGTTACACCGCTGGTGTGGAAACCACCA
CCGGTCCGCTGGGTCAGGGTATTGCCAACGCAGTCGGTATGGCGATTGCAGAAAAAACGCTGGCGGCGCA
GTTTAACCGTCCGGGCCACGACATTGTCGACCACTACACCTACGCCTTCATGGGCGACGGCTGCATGATG
GAAGGCATCTCCCACGAAGTTTGCTCTCTGGCGGGTACGCTGAAGCTGGGTAAACTGATTGCATTCTACG
ATGACAACGGTATTTCTATCGATGGTCACGTTGAAGGCTGGTTCACCGACGACACCGCAATGCGTTTCGA
AGCTTACGGCTGGCACGTTATTCGCGACATCGACGGTCATGACGCGGCATCTATCAAACGCGCAGTAGAA
GAAGCGCGCGCAGTGACTGACAAACCTTCCCTGCTGATGTGCAAAACCATCATCGGTTTCGGTTCCCCGA
ACAAAGCCGGTACCCACGACTCCCACGGTGCGCCGCTGGGCGACGCTGAAATTGCCCTGACCCGCGAACA
ACTGGGCTGGAAATATGCGCCGTTCGAAATCCCGTCTGAAATCTATGCTCAGTGGGATGCGAAAGAAGCA
GGCCAGGCGAAAGAATCCGCATGGAACGAGAAATTCGCTGCTTACGCGAAAGCTTATCCGCAGGAAGCCG
CTGAATTTACCCGCCGTATGAAAGGCGAAATGCCGTCTGACTTCGACGCTAAAGCGAAAGAGTTCATCGC
TAAACTGCAGGCTAATCCGGCGAAAATCGCCAGCCGTAAAGCGTCTCAGAATGCTATCGAAGCGTTCGGT
CCGCTGTTGCCGGAATTCCTCGGCGGTTCTGCTGACCTGGCGCCGTCTAACCTGACCCTGTGGTCTGGTT
CTAAAGCAATCAACGAAGATGCTGCGGGTAACTACATCCACTACGGTGTTCGCGAGTTCGGTATGACCGC
GATTGCTAACGGTATCTCCCTGCACGGTGGCTTCCTGCCGTACACCTCCACCTTCCTGATGTTCGTGGAA
TACGCACGTAACGCCGTACGTATGGCTGCGCTGATGAAACAGCGTCAGGTGATGGTTTACACCCACGACT
CCATCGGTCTGGGCGAAGACGGCCCGACTCACCAGCCGGTTGAGCAGGTCGCTTCTCTGCGCGTAACCCC
GAACATGTCTACATGGCGTCCGTGTGACCAGGTTGAATCCGCGGTCGCGTGGAAATACGGTGTTGAGCGT
CAGGACGGCCCGACCGCACTGATCCTCTCCCGTCAGAACCTGGCGCAGCAGGAACGAACTGAAGAGCAAC
TGGCAAACATCGCGCGCGGTGGTTATGTGCTGAAAGACTGCGCCGGTCAGCCGGAACTGATTTTCATCGC
TACCGGTTCAGAAGTTGAACTGGCTGTTGCTGCCTACGAAAAACTGACTGCCGAAGGCGTGAAAGCGCGC
GTGGTGTCCATGCCGTCTACCGACGCATTTGACAAGCAGGATGCTGCTTACCGTGAATCCGTACTGCCGA
AAGCGGTTACTGCACGCGTTGCTGTAGAAGCGGGTATTGCTGACTACTGGTACAAGTATGTTGGCCTGAA
CGGTGCTATCGTCGGTATGACCACCTTCGGTGAATCTGCTCCGGCAGAGCTGCTGTTTGAAGAGTTCGGC
TTCACTGTTGATAACGTTGTTGCGAAAGCAAAAGAACTGCTGTAAGCATGCAGGAGATATACCATGAATT
ATCAGAACGACGATTTACGCATCAAAGAAATCAAAGAGTTACTTCCTCCTGTCGCATTGCTGGAAAAATT
CCCCGCTACTGAAAATGCCGCGAATACGGTTGCCCATGCCCGAAAAGCGATCCATAAGATCCTGAAAGGT
AATGATGATCGCCTGTTGGTTGTGATTGGCCCATGCTCAATTCATGATCCTGTCGCGGCAAAAGAGTATG
CCACTCGCTTGCTGGCGCTGCGTGAAGAGCTGAAAGATGAGCTGGAAATCGTAATGCGCGTCTATTTTGA
AAAGCCGCGTACCACGGTGGGCTGGAAAGGGCTGATTAACGATCCGCATATGGATAATAGCTTCCAGATC
AACGACGGTCTGCGTATAGCCCGTAAATTGCTGCTTGATATTAACGACAGCGGTCTGCCAGCGGCAGGTG
AGTTTCTCAACATGATCACCCCACAATATCTCGCTGACCTGATGAGCTGGGGCGCAATTGGCGCACGTAC
CACCGAATCGCAGGTGCACCGCGAACTGGCATCAGGGCTTTCTTGTCCGGTCGGCTTCAAAAATGGCACC
GACGGTACGATTAAAGTGGCTATCGATGCCATTAATGCCGCCGGTGCGCCGCACTGCTTCCTGTCCGTAA
CGAAATGGGGGCATTCGGCGATTGTGAATACCAGCGGTAACGGCGATTGCCATATCATTCTGCGCGGCGG
TAAAGAGCCTAACTACAGCGCGAAGCACGTTGCTGAAGTGAAAGAAGGGCTGAACAAAGCAGGCCTGCCA
GCACAGGTGATGATCGATTTCAGCCATGCTAACTCGTCCAAACAATTCAAAAAGCAGATGGATGTTTGTG
CTGACGTTTGCCAGCAGATTGCCGGTGGCGAAAAGGCCATTATTGGCGTGATGGTGGAAAGCCATCTGGT
GGAAGGCAATCAGAGCCTCGAGAGCGGGGAGCCGCTGGCCTACGGTAAGAGCATCACCGATGCCTGCATC
GGCTGGGAAGATACCGATGCTCTGTTACGTCAACTGGCGAATGCAGTAAAAGCGCGTCGCGGGTAAAAGC
TTGATATCGAATTCCTGCAGCCCGGGGGATCCCATGGTACGCGTGCTAGAGGCATCAAATAAAACGAAAG
GCTCAGTCGAAAGACTGGGCCTTTCGTTTTATCTGTTGTTTGTCGGTGAACGCTCTCCTGAGTAGGACAA
ATCCGCCGCCCTAGACCTAGGGATATATTCCGCTTCCTCGCTCACTGACTCGCTACGCTCGGTCGTTCGA
CTGCGGCGAGCGGAAATGGCTTACGAACGGGGCGGAGATTTCCTGGAAGATGCCAGGAAGATACTTAACA
GGGAAGTGAGAGGGCCGCGGCAAAGCCGTTTTTCCATAGGCTCCGCCCCCCTGACAAGCATCACGAAATC
TGACGCTCAAATCAGTGGTGGCGAAACCCGACAGGACTATAAAGATACCAGGCGTTTCCCCCTGGCGGCT
CCCTCGTGCGCTCTCCTGTTCCTGCCTTTCGGTTTACCGGTGTCATTCCGCTGTTATGGCCGCGTTTGTC
TCATTCCACGCCTGACACTCAGTTCCGGGTAGGCAGTTCGCTCCAAGCTGGACTGTATGCACGAACCCCC
CGTTCAGTCCGACCGCTGCGCCTTATCCGGTAACTATCGTCTTGAGTCCAACCCGGAAAGACATGCAAAA
GCACCACTGGCAGCAGCCACTGGTAATTGATTTAGAGGAGTTAGTCTTGAAGTCATGCGCCGGTTAAGGC
TAAACTGAAAGGACAAGTTTTGGTGACTGCGCTCCTCCAAGCCAGTTACCTCGGTTCAAAGAGTTGGTAG
CTCAGAGAACCTTCGAAAAACCGCCCTGCAAGGCGGTTTTTTCGTTTTCAGAGCAAGAGATTACGCGCAG
ACCAAAACGATCTCAAGAAGATCATCTTATTAATCAGATAAAATATTTCTAGATTTCAGTGCAATTTATC
TCTTCAAATGTAGCACCTGAAGTCAGCCCCATACGATATAAGTTGTTACTAGTGCTTGGATTCTCACCAA
TAAAAAACGCCCGGCGGCAACCGAGCGTTCTGAACAAATCCAGATGGAGTTCTGAGGTCATTACTGGATC
TATCAACAGGAGTCCAAGCGAGCTCTCGAACCCCAGAGTCCCGCTCAGAAGAACTCGTCAAGAAGGCGAT
AGAAGGCGATGCGCTGCGAATCGGGAGCGGCGATACCGTAAAGCACGAGGAAGCGGTCAGCCCATTCGCC
GCCAAGCTCTTCAGCAATATCACGGGTAGCCAACGCTATGTCCTGATAGCGGTCCGCCACACCCAGCCGG
CCACAGTCGATGAATCCAGAAAAGCGGCCATTTTCCACCATGATATTCGGCAAGCAGGCATCGCCATGGG
TCACGACGAGATCCTCGCCGTCGGGCATGCGCGCCTTGAGCCTGGCGAACAGTTCGGCTGGCGCGAGCCC
CTGATGCTCTTCGTCCAGATCATCCTGATCGACAAGACCGGCTTCCATCCGAGTACGTGCTCGCTCGATG
CGATGTTTCGCTTGGTGGTCGAATGGGCAGGTAGCCGGATCAAGCGTATGCAGCCGCCGCATTGCATCAG
CCATGATGGATACTTTCTCGGCAGGAGCAAGGTGAGATGACAGGAGATCCTGCCCCGGCACTTCGCCCAA
TAGCAGCCAGTCCCTTCCCGCTTCAGTGACAACGTCGAGCACAGCTGCGCAAGGAACGCCCGTCGTGGCC
AGCCACGATAGCCGCGCTGCCTCGTCCTGCAGTTCATTCAGGGCACCGGACAGGTCGGTCTTGACAAAAA
GAACCGGGCGCCCCTGCGCTGACAGCCGGAACACGGCGGCATCAGAGCAGCCGATTGTCTGTTGTGCCCA
GTCATAGCCGAATAGCCTCTCCACCCAAGCGGCCGGAGAACCTGCGTGCAATCCATCTTGTTCAATCATG
CGAAACGATCCTCATCCTGTCTCTTGATCAGATCTTGATCCCCTGCGCCATCAGATCCTTGGCGGCAAGA
AAGCCATCCAGTTTACTTTGCAGGGCTTCCCAACCTTACCAGAGGGCGCCCCAGCTGGCAATTCCGACGT
CTAAGAAACCATTATTATCATGACATTAACCTATAAAAATAGGCGTATCACGAGGCCCTTTCGTCTTCAC
CTCGAGAATTGTGAGCGGATAACAAGATACTGAGCACATCAGCAGGACGCACTGACCGAATTCATTAAAG
AGGAGAAAGGTACCATGACACAACCTCTTTTTCTGATCGGGCCTCGGGGCTGTGGTAAAACAACGGTCGG
AATGGCCCTTGCCGATTCGCTTAACCGTCGGTTTGTCGATACCGATCAGTGGTTGCAATCACAGCTCAAT
A
